>Addgene plasmid #230543 | AiP1887 - pAAV-AiE2574m-minBG-SYFP2-WPRE3-BGHpA | addgene full sequence | sequence record 461976 | Addgene NGS Result
CCTGCAGGCAGCTGCGCGCTCGCTCGCTCACTGAGGCCGCCCGGGCGTCGGGCGACCTTTGGTCGCCCGG
CCTCAGTGAGCGAGCGAGCGCGCAGAGAGGGAGTGGCCAACTCCATCACTAGGGGTTCCTGCGGCCGCAA
ATTTTTGAGCAATTTTCATTCTGCATTGAGTCACACAAATCCTTTTGCAGGTCTCCGTTGGAATATATTC
CTAAAAAAAATTGACAGGGGAGTAGGAAGTAGAACTGGTAAGACCAAGAAGGGAAGGGAAGATGTGTTAC
TAAGCAAAGAGCTGGAGACAAGGAGAGATGCTTATCCAACCACTGCAGGGAGTGTTGCTGACATCTTAGA
CGCAGCCTCCAGTTATTCCAATTGGTGTCAAAACAGATGGAGCGTTTTTTACCTCCACTCTTGTCACTGC
TTAAAGAACCGATGTAAGAAGTACAGTAGTTGCCAGGTTCTTCCAGCTGCCCTGTGCCCAGGGATAGAAC
ACTCTCAAGCTGAATGTGGTAGTTCTGCCATAAGATGCAGGTGCTGGCAGGCAAGAAGTCGGAGCTCGGG
CTGGGCATAAAAGTCAGGGCAGAGCCATCTATTGCTTACATTTGCTTCTGGGATCCAGATCTTTCGAAGC
TAGCGCTACCGGTCGCCACCATGGTGAGCAAGGGCGAGGAGCTGTTCACCGGGGTGGTGCCCATCCTGGT
CGAGCTGGACGGCGACGTAAACGGCCACAAGTTCAGCGTGTCCGGCGAGGGCGAGGGCGATGCCACCTAC
GGCAAGCTGACCCTGAAGCTGATCTGCACCACCGGCAAGCTGCCCGTGCCCTGGCCCACCCTCGTGACCA
CCCTGGGCTACGGCGTGCAGTGCTTCGCCCGCTACCCCGACCACATGAAGCAGCACGACTTCTTCAAGTC
CGCCATGCCCGAAGGCTACGTCCAGGAGCGCACCATCTTCTTCAAGGACGACGGCAACTACAAGACCCGC
GCCGAGGTGAAGTTCGAGGGCGACACCCTGGTGAACCGCATCGAGCTGAAGGGCATCGACTTCAAGGAGG
ACGGCAACATCCTGGGGCACAAGCTGGAGTACAACTACAACAGCCACAACGTCTATATCACCGCCGACAA
GCAGAAGAACGGCATCAAGGCCAACTTCAAGATCCGCCACAACATCGAGGACGGCGGCGTGCAGCTCGCC
GACCACTACCAGCAGAACACCCCCATCGGCGACGGCCCCGTGCTGCTGCCCGACAACCACTACCTGAGCT
ACCAGTCCAAGCTGAGCAAAGACCCCAACGAGAAGCGCGATCACATGGTCCTGCTGGAGTTCGTGACCGC
CGCCGGGATCACTCTCGGCATGGACGAGCTGTACAAGTAAGTCGACGGCGCGCCGCGGCCGCGAATTCGA
TATCATAATCAACCTCTGGATTACAAAATTTGTGAAAGATTGACTGGTATTCTTAACTATGTTGCTCCTT
TTACGCTATGTGGATACGCTGCTTTAATGCCTTTGTATCATGCTATTGCTTCCCGTATGGCTTTCATTTT
CTCCTCCTTGTATAAATCCTGGTTAGTTCTTGCCACGGCGGAACTCATCGCCGCCTGCCTTGCCCGCTGC
TGGACAGGGGCTCGGCTGTTGGGCACTGACAATTCCGTGGCTCGAGAGATCTTCGACTGTGCCTTCTAGT
TGCCAGCCATCTGTTGTTTGCCCCTCCCCCGTGCCTTCCTTGACCCTGGAAGGTGCCACTCCCACTGTCC
TTTCCTAATAAAATGAGGAAATTGCATCGCATTGTCTGAGTAGGTGTCATTCTATTCTGGGGGGTGGGGT
GGGGCAGGACAGCAAGGGGGAGGATTGGGAAGACAATAGCAGGCATGAGATCTCACGTGCGGACCGAGCG
GCCGCAGGAACCCCTAGTGATGGAGTTGGCCACTCCCTCTCTGCGCGCTCGCTCGCTCACTGAGGCCGGG
CGACCAAAGGTCGCCCGACGCCCGGGCTTTGCCCGGGCGGCCTCAGTGAGCGAGCGAGCGCGCAGCTGCC
TGCAGGGGCGCCTGATGCGGTATTTTCTCCTTACGCATCTGTGCGGTATTTCACACCGCATA
[95 nt withheld, positions 2093-2187]
T
[46 nt withheld, positions 2189-2234]
C
[141 nt withheld, positions 2236-2376]
CCTTTGACGTTGGAGTCCACGTTCTTT
[37 nt withheld, positions 2404-2440]
ACTCTATCTCGGGCTATTCTTTTGATTTATAAGGGATTTTGCCGATTTCGGTCTATTGGTTAAAAAATGA
GCTGATTTAACAAAAATTTAACGCGAATTTTAACAAAATATTAACGTTTACAATTTTATGGTGCACTCTC
AGTACAATCTGCTCTGATGCCGCATAGTTAAGCCAGCCCCGACACCCGCCAACACCCGCTGACGCGCCCT
GACGGGCTTGTCTGCTCCCGGCATCCGCTTACAGACAAGCTGTGACCGTCTCCGGGAGCTGCATGTGTCA
GAGGTTTTCACCGTCATCACCGAAACGCGCGAGACGAAAGGGCCTCGTGATACGCCTATTTTTATAGGTT
AATGTCATGATAATAATGGTTTCTTAGACGTCAGGTGGCACTTTTCGGGGAAATGTGCGCGGAACCCCTA
TTTGTTTATTTTTCTAAATACATTCAAATATGTATCCGCTCATGAGACAATAACCCTGATAAATGCTTCA
ATAATATTGAAAAAGGAAGAGTATGAGTATTCAACATTTCCGTGTCGCCCTTATTCCCTTTTTTGCGGCA
TTTTGCCTTCCTGTTTTTGCTCACCCAGAAACGCTGGTGAAAGTAAAAGATGCTGAAGATCAGTTGGGTG
CACGAGTGGGTTACATCGAACTGGATCTCAACAGCGGTAAGATCCTTGAGAGTTTTCGCCCCGAAGAACG
TTTTCCAATGATGAGCACTTTTAAAGTTCTGCTATGTGGCGCGGTATTATCCCGTATTGACGCCGGGCAA
GAGCAACTCGGTCGCCGCATACACTATTCTCAGAATGACTTGGTTGAGTACTCACCAGTCACAGAAAAGC
ATCTTACGGATGGCATGACAGTAAGAGAATTATGCAGTGCTGCCATAACCATGAGTGATAACACTGCGGC
CAACTTACTTCTGACAACGATCGGAGGACCGAAGGAGCTAACCGCTTTTTTGCACAACATGGGGGATCAT
GTAACTCGCCTTGATCGTTGGGAACCGGAGCTGAATGAAGCCATACCAAACGACGAGCGTGACACCACGA
TGCCTGTAGCAATGGCAACAACGTTGCGCAAACTATTAACTGGCGAACTACTTACTCTAGCTTCCCGGCA
ACAATTAATAGACTGGATGGAGGCGGATAAAGTTGCAGGACCACTTCTGCGCTCGGCCCTTCCGGCTGGC
TGGTTTATTGCTGATAAATCTGGAGCCGGTGAGCGTGGGTCTCGCGGTATCATTGCAGCACTGGGGCCAG
ATGGTAAGCCCTCCCGTATCGTAGTTATCTACACGACGGGGAGTCAGGCAACTATGGATGAACGAAATAG
ACAGATCGCTGAGATAGGTGCCTCACTGATTAAGCATTGGTAACTGTCAGACCAAGTTTACTCATATATA
CTTTAGATTGATTTAAAACTTCATTTTTAATTTAAAAGGATCTAGGTGAAGATCCTTTTTGATAATCTCA
TGACCAAAATCCCTTAACGTGAGTTTTCGTTCCACTGAGCGTCAGACCCCGTAGAAAAGATCAAAGGATC
TTCTTGAGATCCTTTTTTTCTGCGCGTAATCTGCTGCTTGCAAACAAAAAAACCACCGCTACCAGCGGTG
GTTTGTTTGCCGGATCAAGAGCTACCAACTCTTTTTCCGAAGGTAACTGGCTTCAGCAGAGCGCAGATAC
CAAATACTGTTCTTCTAGTGTAGCCGTAGTTAGGCCACCACTTCAAGAACTCTGTAGCACCGCCTACATA
CCTCGCTCTGCTAATCCTGTTACCAGTGGCTGCTGCCAGTGGCGATAAGTCGTGTCTTACCGGGTTGGAC
TCAAGACGATAGTTACCGGATAAGGCGCAGCGGTCGGGCTGAACGGGGGGTTCGTGCACACAGCCCAGCT
TGGAGCGAACGACCTACACCGAACTGAGATACCTACAGCGTGAGCTATGAGAAAGCGCCACGCTTCCCGA
AGGGAGAAAGGCGGACAGGTATCCGGTAAGCGGCAGGGTCGGAACAGGAGAGCGCACGAGGGAGCTTCCA
GGGGGAAACGCCTGGTATCTTTATAGTCCTGTCGGGTTTCGCCACCTCTGACTTGAGCGTCGATTTTTGT
GATGCTCGTCAGGGGGGCGGAGCCTATGGAAAAACGCCAGCAACGCGGCCTTTTTACGGTTCCTGGCCTT
TTGCTGGCCTTTTGCTCACATGT
Features (pLannotate 1.2.2; 14 found; start..end, strand, type, name):
     12..39      +  repeat_region  AAV2 ITR (fragment): inverted terminal repeat of adeno-associated virus serotype 2 inverted
     68..95      +  repeat_region  AAV2 ITR (fragment): inverted terminal repeat of adeno-associated virus serotype 2 inverted
    651..1367    +  CDS            SYFP2: SYFP2 is a basic (constitutively fluorescent) yellow fluorescent protein published in 2006, derived from Aequorea victoria. It is reported to be a very rapidly-maturing monomer with moderate acid sensitivity.
   1407..1564    +  misc_feature   WPRE (fragment): woodchuck hepatitis virus posttranscriptional regulatory element
   1570..1650    +  misc_feature   WPRE (fragment): woodchuck hepatitis virus posttranscriptional regulatory element
   1667..1778    +  polyA_signal   bGH poly(A) signal: bovine growth hormone polyadenylation signal
   1896..2036    +  repeat_region  AAV2 ITR: inverted terminal repeat of adeno-associated virus serotype 2 inverted
   2041..2092    -  misc_feature   bom (fragment): basis of mobility region from pBR322
   2111..2566    +  rep_origin     f1 ori (sequence partly withheld): f1 bacteriophage origin of replication; arrow indicates direction of (+) strand synthesis
   2567..2616    -  misc_feature   bom (fragment): basis of mobility region from pBR322
   2718..2753    -  CDS            rop (fragment): Rop protein, which maintains plasmids at low copy number; rop
   2848..2952    +  promoter       AmpR promoter: bla
   2953..3813    +  CDS            AmpR: β-lactamase; bla; confers resistance to ampicillin, carbenicillin, and related antibiotics
   3984..4572    +  rep_origin     ori: high-copy-number ColE1/pMB1/pBR322/pUC origin of replication
