[The description below was written by a language model from this plasmid's Addgene catalogue record and pLannotate feature annotations shown in this document.]
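Description:
AiP1887 - pAAV-AiE2574m-minBG-SYFP2-WPRE3-BGHpA is an adeno-associated virus transfer plasmid built on a pAAV2 backbone, intended for packaging a recombinant AAV genome that reports enhancer activity in the brain. The sequenced record is 4,633 nt. It is maintained in bacteria as a high-copy plasmid through a ColE1/pUC-type origin and selected with ampicillin via the bla (AmpR) gene and its promoter. An f1 phage origin is also present, and short remnants of pBR322 bom and rop sequences are annotated in the backbone.

The payload lies between AAV2 inverted terminal repeats, which supply the cis signals for replication and encapsidation of the genome. The right ITR is annotated in full, whereas the left one is detected only as two short fragments, which may reflect annotation or sequencing limits in this repetitive region. Downstream of the left ITR, the enhancer AiE2574m is placed ahead of the minimal beta-globin promoter (minBG). Neither element is called in the feature table, but the unannotated stretch before the coding sequence matches their expected position. Because a minimal promoter has little activity on its own, expression depends on the enhancer, which the record describes as designed to drive transgene expression in specific populations of brain cells; the particular cell types are not stated. The reporter is SYFP2, a monomeric, fast-maturing yellow fluorescent protein derived from Aequorea victoria. It is followed by WPRE3, a shortened woodchuck hepatitis virus posttranscriptional element (annotated as two WPRE fragments) that boosts transcript expression, and by the bovine growth hormone polyadenylation signal. The construct belongs to a collection of enhancer AAVs for genetic access to cortical cell types, and it serves to label the targeted cells fluorescently.
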