Addgene plasmid #230543: AiP1887 - pAAV-AiE2574m-minBG-SYFP2-WPRE3-BGHpA
Purpose: AiE2574m is an enhancer sequence, designed to drive AAV-mediated transgene expression in specific populations of brain cells
Depositing lab: Allen Institute for Brain Science & Bosiljka Tasic. Depositing organization: Allen Institute. Publication: A suite of enhancer AAVs and transgenic mouse lines for genetic access to cortical cell types. Ben-Simon Y, Hooper M, Narayan S, Daigle TL, Dwivedi D, Way SW, Oster A, Stafford DA, Mich JK, Taormina MJ, Martinez RA, Opitz-Araya X, Roth JR, Alexander JR, Allen S, Amster A, Arbuckle J, Ayala A, Baker PM, Bakken TE, Barcelli T, Barta S, Bendrick J, Bertagnolli D, Bielstein C, Bishwakarma P, Bowlus J, Boyer G, Brouner K, Casian B, Casper T, Chakka AB, Chakrabarty R, Chance RK, Chavan S, Clark M, Colbert K, Collman F, Daniel S, Departee M, DiValentin P, Donadio N, Dotson N, Egdorf T, Fliss T, Gabitto M, Garcia J, Gary A, Gasperini M, Gloe J, Goldy J, Gore BB, Graybuck L, Greisman N, Haeseleer F, Halterman C, Haradon Z, Hastings SD, Helback O, Ho W, Hockemeyer D, Huang C, Huff S, Hunker A, Johansen N, Jones D, Juneau Z, Kalmbach B, Kannan M, Khem S, Kussick E, Kutsal R, Larsen R, Lee C, Lee AY, Leibly M, Lenz GH, Li S, Liang E, Lusk N, Madigan Z, Malloy J, Malone J, McCue R, Melchor J, Mollenkopf T, Moosman S, Morin E, Newman D, Ng L, Ngo K, Omstead V, Otto S, Oyama A, Pena N, Pham T, Phillips E, Pom CA, Potekhina L, Ransford S, Ray PL, Rette D, Reynoldson C, Rimorin C, Rocha D, Ruiz A, Sanchez REA, Sawyer L, Sedeno-Cortes A, Sevigny JP, Shapovalova N, Shepard N, Shulga L, Sigler AR, Siverts L, Soliman S, Somasundaram S, Staats B, Stewart K, Szelenyi E, Tieu M, Trader C, Tran A, van Velthoven CTJ, Walker M, Wang Y, Weed N, Wirthlin M, Wood T, Wynalda B, Yao Z, Zhou T, Ariza J, Dee N, Reding M, Ronellenfitch K, Mufti S, Sunkin SM, Smith KA, Esposito L, Waters J, Thyagarajan B, Yao S, Lein ES, Zeng H, Levi BP, Ngai J, Ting JT, Tasic B. Cell. 2025 May 16:S0092-8674(25)00513-6. doi: 10.1016/j.cell.2025.05.002. PubMed 40403729.
Backbone
  Vector backbone: pAAV2
  Vector type: AAV
Growth in bacteria
  Bacterial resistance: Ampicillin, 100 μg/mL
  Growth temperature: 37°C
  Growth strain: NEB Stable
  Copy number: High Copy
Gene/Insert
  Gene/Insert name: SYFP2
  Species: Synthetic
  Promoter: minBG
  Cloning method: Gibson Cloning
Terms and licenses: Academic/Nonprofit Terms; Industry Terms: Not Available to Industry
How to cite: AiP1887 - pAAV-AiE2574m-minBG-SYFP2-WPRE3-BGHpA was a gift from Allen Institute for Brain Science & Bosiljka Tasic (Addgene plasmid # 230543 ; http://n2t.net/addgene:230543 ; RRID:Addgene_230543)
